>Addgene plasmid #215404 | Cut190*_pET21b | addgene full sequence | sequence record 433777 | Addgene NGS Result
CAGGACAACCCATATGAACGCGGCCCCGATCCTACGGAAGACTCTATCGAGGCGATCCGTGGCCCGTTTA
GCGTCGCGACTGAACGCGTATCCAGTTTCGCGAGCGGCTTCGGCGGTGGTACTATTTACTATCCGCGTGA
AACCGATGAAGGTACCTTCGGCGCAGTGGCAGTAGCGCCGGGTTTCACTGCATCTCAGGGTTCCATGTCC
TGGTACGGCGAACGCGTAGCGTCCCAGGGCTTCATCGTCTTTACCATCGACACCAACACCCGTCTGGATC
AGCCGGGTCAGCGCGGCCGCCAACTGCTGGCGGCGCTGGATTACCTGGTGGAACGTTCCGACCGCAAGGT
GCGTGAACGTCTGGACCCAAACCGTCTGGCGGTTATGGGTCATTCCATGGGAGGTGGCGGTTCCCTGGAA
GCCACCGTGATGCGTCCGTCGCTGAAAGCCTCGATCCCACTGACTCCGTGGAACCTGGACAAAACATGGG
GTCAGGTACAGGTTCCGACTTTCATCATCGGTGCCGAACTGGACACCATTGCCCCAGTGTCTACACACGC
GAAACCGTTCTATGAGTCTCTGCCGTCTTCCCTGCCGAAAGCGTACATGGAACTGGACGGCGCTACCCAC
TTCGCGCCGAATATTCCGAATACGACTATCGCCAAATACGTCATTTCTTGGCTGAAACGCTTTGTGGACG
AAGATACCCGTTACTCTCAGTTCCTGTGCCCGAACCCGACTGACCGCGCTATTGAAGAATACCGTAGCAC
ATGTCCGTACCTCGAGCACCACCACCACCACCACTGAGATCCGGCTGCTAACAAAGCCCGAAAGGAAGCT
GAGTTGGCTGCTGCCACCGCTGAGCAATAACTAGCATAACCCCTTGGGGCCTCTAAACGGGTCTTGAGGG
GTTTTTTGCTGAAAGGAGGAACTATATCCGGATTGGCGAATGGG
[124 nt withheld, positions 955-1078]
C
[91 nt withheld, positions 1080-1170]
A
[49 nt withheld, positions 1172-1220]
CCTTTGACGTTGGAGTCCACGTTCTTT
[37 nt withheld, positions 1248-1284]
ACCCTATCTCGGTCTATTCTTTTGATTTATAAGGGATTTTGCCGATTTCGGCCTATTGGTTAAAAAATGA
GCTGATTTAACAAAAATTTAACGCGAATTTTAACAAAATATTAACGCTTACAATTTAGGTGGCACTTTTC
GGGGAAATGTGCGCGGAACCCCTATTTGTTTATTTTTCTAAATACATTCAAATATGTATCCGCTCATGAG
ACAATAACCCTGATAAATGCTTCAATAATATTGAAAAAGGAAGAGTATGAGTATTCAACATTTCCGTGTC
GCCCTTATTCCCTTTTTTGCGGCATTTTGCCTTCCTGTTTTTGCTCACCCAGAAACGCTGGTGAAAGTAA
AAGATGCTGAAGATCAGTTGGGTGCACGAGTGGGTTACATCGAACTGGATCTCAACAGCGGTAAGATCCT
TGAGAGTTTTCGCCCCGAAGAACGTTTTCCAATGATGAGCACTTTTAAAGTTCTGCTATGTGGCGCGGTA
TTATCCCGTATTGACGCCGGGCAAGAGCAACTCGGTCGCCGCATACACTATTCTCAGAATGACTTGGTTG
AGTACTCACCAGTCACAGAAAAGCATCTTACGGATGGCATGACAGTAAGAGAATTATGCAGTGCTGCCAT
AACCATGAGTGATAACACTGCGGCCAACTTACTTCTGACAACGATCGGAGGACCGAAGGAGCTAACCGCT
TTTTTGCACAACATGGGGGATCATGTAACTCGCCTTGATCGTTGGGAACCGGAGCTGAATGAAGCCATAC
CAAACGACGAGCGTGACACCACGATGCCTGCAGCAATGGCAACAACGTTGCGCAAACTATTAACTGGCGA
ACTACTTACTCTAGCTTCCCGGCAACAATTAATAGACTGGATGGAGGCGGATAAAGTTGCAGGACCACTT
CTGCGCTCGGCCCTTCCGGCTGGCTGGTTTATTGCTGATAAATCTGGAGCCGGTGAGCGTGGGTCTCGCG
GTATCATTGCAGCACTGGGGCCAGATGGTAAGCCCTCCCGTATCGTAGTTATCTACACGACGGGGAGTCA
GGCAACTATGGATGAACGAAATAGACAGATCGCTGAGATAGGTGCCTCACTGATTAAGCATTGGTAACTG
TCAGACCAAGTTTACTCATATATACTTTAGATTGATTTAAAACTTCATTTTTAATTTAAAAGGATCTAGG
TGAAGATCCTTTTTGATAATCTCATGACCAAAATCCCTTAACGTGAGTTTTCGTTCCACTGAGCGTCAGA
CCCCGTAGAAAAGATCAAAGGATCTTCTTGAGATCCTTTTTTTCTGCGCGTAATCTGCTGCTTGCAAACA
AAAAAACCACCGCTACCAGCGGTGGTTTGTTTGCCGGATCAAGAGCTACCAACTCTTTTTCCGAAGGTAA
CTGGCTTCAGCAGAGCGCAGATACCAAATACTGTCCTTCTAGTGTAGCCGTAGTTAGGCCACCACTTCAA
GAACTCTGTAGCACCGCCTACATACCTCGCTCTGCTAATCCTGTTACCAGTGGCTGCTGCCAGTGGCGAT
AAGTCGTGTCTTACCGGGTTGGACTCAAGACGATAGTTACCGGATAAGGCGCAGCGGTCGGGCTGAACGG
GGGGTTCGTGCACACAGCCCAGCTTGGAGCGAACGACCTACACCGAACTGAGATACCTACAGCGTGAGCT
ATGAGAAAGCGCCACGCTTCCCGAAGGGAGAAAGGCGGACAGGTATCCGGTAAGCGGCAGGGTCGGAACA
GGAGAGCGCACGAGGGAGCTTCCAGGGGGAAACGCCTGGTATCTTTATAGTCCTGTCGGGTTTCGCCACC
TCTGACTTGAGCGTCGATTTTTGTGATGCTCGTCAGGGGGGCGGAGCCTATGGAAAAACGCCAGCAACGC
GGCCTTTTTACGGTTCCTGGCCTTTTGCTGGCCTTTTGCTCACATGTTCTTTCCTGCGTTATCCCCTGAT
TCTGTGGATAACCGTATTACCGCCTTTGAGTGAGCTGATACCGCTCGCCGCAGCCGAACGACCGAGCGCA
GCGAGTCAGTGAGCGAGGAAGCGGAAGAGCGCCTGATGCGGTATTTTCTCCTTACGCATCTGTGCGGTAT
TTCACACCGCAATGGTGCACTCTCAGTACAATCTGCTCTGATGCCGCATAGTTAAGCCAGTATACACTCC
GCTATCGCTACGTGACTGGGTCATGGCTGCGCCCCGACACCCGCCAACACCCGCTGACGCGCCCTGACGG
GCTTGTCTGCTCCCGGCATCCGCTTACAGACAAGCTGTGACCGTCTCCGGGAGCTGCATGTGTCAGAGGT
TTTCACCGTCATCACCGAAACGCGCGAGGCAGCTGCGGTAAAGCTCATCAGCGTGGTCGTGAAGCGATTC
ACAGATGTCTGCCTGTTCATCCGCGTCCAGCTCGTTGAGTTTCTCCAGAAGCGTTAATGTCTGGCTTCTG
ATAAAGCGGGCCATGTTAAGGGCGGTTTTTTCCTGTTTGGTCACTGATGCCTCCGTGTAAGGGGGATTTC
TGTTCATGGGGGTAATGATACCGATGAAACGAGAGAGGATGCTCACGATACGGGTTACTGATGATGAACA
TGCCCGGTTACTGGAACGTTGTGAGGGTAAACAACTGGCGGTATGGATGCGGCGGGACCAGAGAAAAATC
ACTCAGGGTCAATGCCAGCGCTTCGTTAATACAGATGTAGGTGTTCCACAGGGTAGCCAGCAGCATCCTG
CGATGCAGATCCGGAACATAATGGTGCAGGGCGCTGACTTCCGCGTTTCCAGACTTTACGAAACACGGAA
ACCGAAGACCATTCATGTTGTTGCTCAGGTCGCAGACGTTTTGCAGCAGCAGTCGCTTCACGTTCGCTCG
CGTATCGGTGATTCATTCTGCTAACCAGTAAGGCAACCCCGCCAGCCTAGCCGGGTCCTCAACGACAGGA
GCACGATCATGCGCACCCGTGGGGCCGCCATGCCGGCGATAATGGCCTGCTTCTCGCCGAAACGTTTGGT
GGCGGGACCAGTGACGAAGGCTTGAGCGAGGGCGTGCAAGATTCCGAATACCGCAAGCGACAGGCCGATC
ATCGTCGCGCTCCAGCGAAAGCGGTCCTCGCCGAAAATGACCCAGAGCGCTGCCGGCACCTGTCCTACGA
GTTGCATGATAAAGAAGACAGTCATAAGTGCGGCGACGATAGTCATGCCCCGCGCCCACCGGAAGGAGCT
GACTGGGTTGAAGGCTCTCAAGGGCATCGGTCGAGATCCCGGTGCCTAATGAGTGAGCTAACTTACATTA
ATTGCGTTGCGCTCACTGCCCGCTTTCCAGTCGGGAAACCTGTCGTGCCAGCTGCATTAATGAATCGGCC
AACGCGCGGGGAGAGGCGGTTTGCGTATTGGGCGCCAGGGTGGTTTTTCTTTTCACCAGTGAGACGGGCA
ACAGCTGATTGCCCTTCACCGCCTGGCCCTGAGAGAGTTGCAGCAAGCGGTCCACGCTGGTTTGCCCCAG
CAGGCGAAAATCCTGTTTGATGGTGGTTAACGGCGGGATATAACATGAGCTGTCTTCGGTATCGTCGTAT
CCCACTACCGAGATATCCGCACCAACGCGCAGCCCGGACTCGGTAATGGCGCGCATTGCGCCCAGCGCCA
TCTGATCGTTGGCAACCAGCATCGCAGTGGGAACGATGCCCTCATTCAGCATTTGCATGGTTTGTTGAAA
ACCGGACATGGCACTCCAGTCGCCTTCCCGTTCCGCTATCGGCTGAATTTGATTGCGAGTGAGATATTTA
TGCCAGCCAGCCAGACGCAGACGCGCCGAGACAGAACTTAATGGGCCCGCTAACAGCGCGATTTGCTGGT
GACCCAATGCGACCAGATGCTCCACGCCCAGTCGCGTACCGTCTTCATGGGAGAAAATAATACTGTTGAT
GGGTGTCTGGTCAGAGACATCAAGAAATAACGCCGGAACATTAGTGCAGGCAGCTTCCACAGCAATGGCA
TCCTGGTCATCCAGCGGATAGTTAATGATCAGCCCACTGACGCGTTGCGCGAGAAGATTGTGCACCGCCG
CTTTACAGGCTTCGACGCCGCTTCGTTCTACCATCGACACCACCACGCTGGCACCCAGTTGATCGGCGCG
AGATTTAATCGCCGCGACAATTTGCGACGGCGCGTGCAGGGCCAGACTGGAGGTGGCAACGCCAATCAGC
AACGACTGTTTGCCCGCCAGTTGTTGTGCCACGCGGTTGGGAATGTAATTCAGCTCCGCCATCGCCGCTT
CCACTTTTTCCCGCGTTTTCGCAGAAACGTGGCTGGCCTGGTTCACCACGCGGGAAACGGTCTGATAAGA
GACACCGGCATACTCTGCGACATCGTATAACGTTACTGGTTTCACATTCACCACCCTGAATTGACTCTCT
TCCGGGCGCTATCATGCCATACCGCGAAAGGTTTTGCGCCATTCGATGGTGTCCGGGATCTCGACGCTCT
CCCTTATGCGACTCCTGCATTAGGAAGCAGCCCAGTAGTAGGTTGAGGCCGTTGAGCACCGCCGCCGCAA
GGAATGGTGCATGCAAGGAGATGGCGCCCAACAGTCCCCCGGCCACGGGGCCTGCCACCATACCCACGCC
GAAACAAGCGCTCATGAGCCCGAAGTGGCGAGCCCGATCTTCCCCATCGGTGATGTCGGCGATATAGGCG
CCAGCAACCGCACCTGTGGCGCCGGTGATGCCGGCCACGATGCGTCCGGCGTAGAGGATCGAGATCTCGA
TCCCGCGAAATTAATACGACTCACTATAGGGGAATTGTGAGCGGATAACAATTCCCCTCTAGAAATAATT
TTGTTTAACTTTAAGAAGGAGATATACATATG
Features (pLannotate 1.2.2; 19 found; start..end, strand, type, name):
      1..768     +  CDS            PETH_UNKP (fragment): Experimental evidence at protein level: Swiss-Prot protein existence level 1. Cutinase that degrades cutin fibers prepared from tomato peels and hydrolyzes various fatty acid monoesters with acyl chain lengths of 2 to 18, with a preference for short-chain substrates (C4 substrate at most). Cannot hydrolyze olive oil (PubMed:22194294). Is also able to degrade polyethylene terephthalate (PET), the most abundant polyester plastic in the world (PubMed:22194294, PubMed:32269349). Can also depolymerize poly(epsilon-caprolactone) (PCL), a synthetic aliphatic biodegradable polyester (PubMed:22194294).
    787..804     +  CDS            9xHis (fragment): 9xHis affinity tag
    814..863     +  CDS            SET1 (fragment): solubility-enhancement tag derived from T7 phage gene 10B
    871..918     +  terminator     T7 terminator: transcription terminator for bacteriophage T7 RNA polymerase
    955..1383    +  rep_origin     f1 ori (sequence partly withheld): f1 bacteriophage origin of replication; arrow indicates direction of (+) strand synthesis
   1436..1540    +  promoter       AmpR promoter: bla
   1541..2401    +  CDS            AmpR: β-lactamase; bla; confers resistance to ampicillin, carbenicillin, and related antibiotics
   2572..3160    +  rep_origin     ori: high-copy-number ColE1/pMB1/pBR322/pUC origin of replication
   3346..3485    -  misc_feature   bom: basis of mobility region from pBR322
   3587..3778    -  CDS            rop: Rop protein, which maintains plasmids at low copy number; rop
   3795..4175    +  CDS            YPB1_ECOLX: Protein predicted: Swiss-Prot protein existence level 4. From Escherichia coli.
   4247..4538    -  CDS            TcR (fragment): tetracycline efflux protein; tet; confers resistance to tetracycline
   4553..4574    -  protein_bind   CAP binding site: CAP binding activates transcription in the presence of cAMP. E. coli catabolite activator protein
   4587..5669    -  CDS            lacI: lac repressor; lacI; The lac repressor binds to the lac operator to inhibit transcription in E. coli. This inhibition can be relieved by adding lactose or isopropyl-β-D-thiogalactopyranoside (IPTG).
   5670..5747    -  promoter       lacI promoter: lacI
   5755..6034    -  CDS            TcR (fragment): tetracycline efflux protein; tet; confers resistance to tetracycline
   6056..6074    +  promoter       T7 promoter: promoter for bacteriophage T7 RNA polymerase
   6075..6099    +  protein_bind   lac operator: The lac repressor binds to the lac operator to inhibit transcription in E. coli. This inhibition can be relieved by adding lactose or isopropyl-β-D-thiogalactopyranoside (IPTG). lac repressor encoded by lacI
   6114..6136    +  RBS            RBS: efficient ribosome binding site from bacteriophage T7 gene 10 (Olins and Rangwala, 1989)
