[The description below was written by a language model from this plasmid's Addgene catalogue record and pLannotate feature annotations shown in this document.]
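Description:
Cut190*_pET21b is a bacterial expression plasmid built on the pET21b backbone for producing Cut190*, a variant of the cutinase from the actinomycete Saccharomonospora viridis AHK190 carrying the S226P/R228S substitutions. The coding sequence was made by gene synthesis and codon optimized for E. coli. In the 6,146 nt sequenced record the insert is annotated by homology to a related PET-hydrolysing cutinase rather than under its own name, and it is followed in frame by an 18 nt histidine-tag segment, consistent with the C-terminal 6xHis tag of pET21b, which would allow metal-affinity purification. The short "SET1" fragment called just downstream, ahead of the T7 terminator, is likely an automated match to backbone sequence rather than a functional fusion partner.

Expression is driven by the T7 promoter with an adjacent lac operator and the strong ribosome binding site from T7 gene 10. The plasmid-borne lacI gene supplies repressor, so transcription is held off until induced with IPTG in a host that provides T7 RNA polymerase. The plasmid is maintained through a pBR322/ColE1-type origin accompanied by the rop gene and bom site. The catalogue lists it as high copy, although rop normally moderates copy number. Selection is by ampicillin through the β-lactamase gene. An f1 origin is also present, and the tetracycline-resistance fragments are non-functional remnants of the backbone.

According to the associated publication, the construct was used in work screening natural enzyme diversity for enzymatic depolymerization of nylon-6. The parent enzyme is otherwise known as a PET-degrading, cutinase-like hydrolase.
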