Addgene plasmid #215404: Cut190*_pET21b
Purpose: Expression construct for Cut190* gene, codon optimized for expression in E. coli
Depositing lab: Gregg Beckham. Depositing organization: National Laboratory of the Rockies (NLR). Publication: Natural diversity screening, assay development, and characterization of nylon-6 enzymatic depolymerization. Bell EL, Rosetto G, Ingraham MA, Ramirez KJ, Lincoln C, Clarke RW, Gado JE, Lilly JL, Kucharzyk KH, Erickson E, Beckham GT. Nat Commun. 2024 Feb 9;15(1):1217. doi: 10.1038/s41467-024-45523-5. PubMed 38336849.
Backbone
  Vector backbone: pET21b
  Vector type: Bacterial Expression
Growth in bacteria
  Bacterial resistance: Ampicillin, 100 μg/mL
  Growth temperature: 37°C
  Growth strain: DH5alpha
  Copy number: High Copy
Gene/Insert
  Gene/Insert name: Cut190* (alt name: Cutinase from Saccharomonospora viridis AHK190)
  Species: Saccharomonospora viridis AHK190
  Mutation: S226P/R228S
  Cloning method: Gene Synthesis
Resource information
  A portion of this plasmid was derived from a plasmid made by: Gene from cutinase described in Numoto, N. et al. Structural Dynamics of the PET-degrading cutinase-like enzyme from Saccharomonospora viridis AHK190 in substrate-bound states elucidates the Ca2+- driven catalytic cycle. Biochemistry 57, 5289-5300 (2018).
Terms and licenses: Academic/Nonprofit Terms; Industry Terms: Not Available to Industry
How to cite: Cut190*_pET21b was a gift from Gregg Beckham (Addgene plasmid # 215404 ; http://n2t.net/addgene:215404 ; RRID:Addgene_215404)
